Addgene plasmid #46492: pGEX SHIP1-SH2
Depositing lab: Bruce Mayer. Depositing organization: University of Connecticut Health Center. Publication: High-throughput phosphotyrosine profiling using SH2 domains. Machida K, Thompson CM, Dierck K, Jablonowski K, Karkkainen S, Liu B, Zhang H, Nash PD, Newman DK, Nollau P, Pawson T, Renkema GH, Saksela K, Schiller MR, Shin DG, Mayer BJ. Mol Cell. 2007 Jun 22;26(6):899-915. 10.1016/j.molcel.2007.05.031 PubMed 17588523.
Backbone
  Vector backbone: pGEX6P1
  Backbone manufacturer: GE Healthcare Biosciences
  Backbone size w/o insert (bp): 4900
  Vector type: Bacterial Expression
Growth in bacteria
  Bacterial resistance: Ampicillin, 100 μg/mL
  Growth temperature: 37°C
  Growth strain: DH5alpha
  Copy number: Low Copy
Gene/Insert
  Gene/Insert name: SHIP1 (alt names: INPP5D; SHIP; SHIP1; hp51CN; SIP-145; MGC104855; MGC142140; MGC142142; INPP5D)
  Species: H. sapiens (human)
  Insert size (bp): 396
  Mutation: contains amino acids 1-118
  Entrez Gene: INPP5D (a.k.a. SHIP, SHIP-1, SHIP1, SIP-145, hp51CN, p150Ship)
  Promoter: Tac
  Tag / fusion protein: GST (N terminal on backbone); PreScission (N terminal on backbone)
  Cloning method: Restriction Enzyme; 5′ cloning site BamHI (not destroyed); 3′ cloning site XhoI (not destroyed)
  Sequencing primers: 5′ pGEX-5; 3′ pGEX-3
Terms and licenses: Academic/Nonprofit Terms; Industry Terms: Not Available to Industry
Depositor comments: The molecular weight of the GST fusion protein is approximately 39.2 kDa
How to cite: pGEX SHIP1-SH2 was a gift from Bruce Mayer (Addgene plasmid # 46492 ; http://n2t.net/addgene:46492 ; RRID:Addgene_46492)
