[The description below was written by a language model from this plasmid's Addgene catalogue record and pLannotate feature annotations shown in this document.]
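Description:
pGEX SHIP1-SH2 is a bacterial expression plasmid built on the pGEX6P1 backbone for producing the SH2 domain of human SHIP1 (INPP5D) as a glutathione S-transferase fusion in E. coli. The insert, recorded as about 396 bp and encoding amino acids 1-118 of SHIP1, was cloned between the BamHI and XhoI sites, both of which are retained. It lies in frame downstream of the Schistosoma japonicum GST coding sequence and the backbone's PreScission protease recognition site, so the GST moiety can be used for glutathione-affinity capture and, if desired, cleaved away from the SH2 domain afterwards. The depositor gives the fusion protein's mass as roughly 39.2 kDa.

Expression is driven by the tac promoter, a strong trp/lac hybrid, followed by a lac operator. The plasmid carries its own lacI gene under the lacIq promoter, which supplies abundant lac repressor to keep the fusion silent until IPTG is added. Propagation relies on a ColE1/pBR322-type origin and selection on the β-lactamase gene conferring ampicillin resistance. The catalogue lists the plasmid as low copy, although the automated annotation labels the origin generically as high copy and detects only a fragment of rop. The annotated 5,350 nt sequence also shows backbone remnants typical of pGEX vectors: bom fragments, a small fragment annotated as yciV, and a lac promoter/operator with a lacZα fragment downstream of lacI.

The associated publication concerns high-throughput phosphotyrosine profiling with SH2 domains, which suggests the purified GST-SH2 protein is intended as a probe for tyrosine-phosphorylated binding partners.
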