Features (pLannotate 1.2.2; 17 found; start..end, strand, type, name):
      6..107     -  CDS            yciV (fragment): RNAAM_ECOLI - Also known as trpH From Escherichia coli (strain K12).
    183..211     +  promoter       tac promoter: strong E. coli promoter; hybrid between the trp and lac UV5 promoters
    219..235     +  protein_bind   lac operator: The lac repressor binds to the lac operator to inhibit transcription in E. coli. This inhibition can be relieved by adding lactose or isopropyl-β-D-thiogalactopyranoside (IPTG). lac repressor encoded by lacI
    258..911     +  CDS            GST26_SCHJA: Experimental evidence at protein level: Swiss-Prot protein existence level 1. GST isoenzymes appear to play a central role in the parasite detoxification system. Other functions are also suspected including a role in increasing the solubility of haematin in the parasite gut. From Schistosoma japonicum (Blood fluke).
    960..1319    +  CDS            INPP5D (fragment): SHIP1_HUMAN - Also known as SHIP From Homo sapiens (Human).
   1367..1406    +  CDS            rop (fragment): Rop protein, which maintains plasmids at low copy number; rop
   1508..1548    +  misc_feature   bom (fragment): basis of mobility region from pBR322
   1653..1757    +  promoter       AmpR promoter: bla
   1758..2618    +  CDS            AmpR: β-lactamase; bla; confers resistance to ampicillin, carbenicillin, and related antibiotics
   2789..3377    +  rep_origin     ori: high-copy-number ColE1/pMB1/pBR322/pUC origin of replication
   3563..3614    -  misc_feature   bom (fragment): basis of mobility region from pBR322
   3621..3698    +  promoter       lacIq promoter: lacI (mutant); In the lacIq allele, a single base change in the promoter boosts expression of the lacI gene about 10-fold.
   3699..4781    +  CDS            lacI: lac repressor; lacI; The lac repressor binds to the lac operator to inhibit transcription in E. coli. This inhibition can be relieved by adding lactose or isopropyl-β-D-thiogalactopyranoside (IPTG).
   4794..4815    +  protein_bind   CAP binding site: CAP binding activates transcription in the presence of cAMP. E. coli catabolite activator protein
   4830..4860    +  promoter       lac promoter: promoter for the E. coli lac operon
   4868..4884    +  protein_bind   lac operator: The lac repressor binds to the lac operator to inhibit transcription in E. coli. This inhibition can be relieved by adding lactose or isopropyl-β-D-thiogalactopyranoside (IPTG). lac repressor encoded by lacI
   4904..5077    +  CDS            lacZα: LacZα fragment of β-galactosidase; lacZ fragment
>Addgene plasmid #46492 | pGEX SHIP1-SH2 | depositor full sequence | sequence record 65704 | Full Sequence
ACGTTATCGACTGCACGGTGCACCAATGCTTCTGGCGTCAGGCAGCCATCGGAAGCTGTGGTATGGCTGT
GCAGGTCGTAAATCACTGCATAATTCGTGTCGCTCAAGGCGCACTCCCGTTCTGGATAATGTTTTTTGCG
CCGACATCATAACGGTTCTGGCAAATATTCTGAAATGAGCTGTTGACAATTAATCATCGGCTCGTATAAT
GTGTGGAATTGTGAGCGGATAACAATTTCACACAGGAAACAGTATTCATGTCCCCTATACTAGGTTATTG
GAAAATTAAGGGCCTTGTGCAACCCACTCGACTTCTTTTGGAATATCTTGAAGAAAAATATGAAGAGCAT
TTGTATGAGCGCGATGAAGGTGATAAATGGCGAAACAAAAAGTTTGAATTGGGTTTGGAGTTTCCCAATC
TTCCTTATTATATTGATGGTGATGTTAAATTAACACAGTCTATGGCCATCATACGTTATATAGCTGACAA
GCACAACATGTTGGGTGGTTGTCCAAAAGAGCGTGCAGAGATTTCAATGCTTGAAGGAGCGGTTTTGGAT
ATTAGATACGGTGTTTCGAGAATTGCATATAGTAAAGACTTTGAAACTCTCAAAGTTGATTTTCTTAGCA
AGCTACCTGAAATGCTGAAAATGTTCGAAGATCGTTTATGTCATAAAACATATTTAAATGGTGATCATGT
AACCCATCCTGACTTCATGTTGTATGACGCTCTTGATGTTGTTTTATACATGGACCCAATGTGCCTGGAT
GCGTTCCCAAAATTAGTTTGTTTTAAAAAACGTATTGAAGCTATCCCACAAATTGATAAGTACTTGAAAT
CCAGCAAGTATATAGCATGGCCTTTGCAGGGCTGGCAAGCCACGTTTGGTGGTGGCGACCATCCTCCAAA
ATCGGATCTGGAAGTTCTGTTCCAGGGGCCCCTGGGATCCGGGCGCGCCATGGTCCCCTGCTGGAACCAT
GGCAACATCACCCGCTCCAAGGCGGAGGAGCTGCTTTCCAGGACAGGCAAGGACGGGAGCTTCCTCGTGC
GTGCCAGCGAGTCCATCTCCCGGGCATACGCGCTCTGCGTGCTGTATCGGAATTGCGTTTACACTTACAG
AATTCTGCCCAATGAAGATGATAAATTCACTGTTCAGGCATCCGAAGGCGTCTCCATGAGGTTCTTCACC
AAGCTGGACCAGCTCATCGAGTTTTACAAGAAGGAAAACATGGGGCTGGTGACCCATCTGCAATACCCTG
TGCCGCTGGAGGAAGAGGACACAGGCGACGACCCTGAGGAGGACACAGAAAGTTTAATTAACGAATTCTG
ATGACTCGAGCGGCCGCATCGTGACTGACTGACGATCTGCCTCGCGCGTTTCGGTGATGACGGTGAAAAC
CTCTGACACATGCAGCTCCCGGAGACGGTCACAGCTTGTCTGTAAGCGGATGCCGGGAGCAGACAAGCCC
GTCAGGGCGCGTCAGCGGGTGTTGGCGGGTGTCGGGGCGCAGCCATGACCCAGTCACGTAGCGATAGCGG
AGTGTATAATTCTTGAAGACGAAAGGGCCTCGTGATACGCCTATTTTTATAGGTTAATGTCATGATAATA
ATGGTTTCTTAGACGTCAGGTGGCACTTTTCGGGGAAATGTGCGCGGAACCCCTATTTGTTTATTTTTCT
AAATACATTCAAATATGTATCCGCTCATGAGACAATAACCCTGATAAATGCTTCAATAATATTGAAAAAG
GAAGAGTATGAGTATTCAACATTTCCGTGTCGCCCTTATTCCCTTTTTTGCGGCATTTTGCCTTCCTGTT
TTTGCTCACCCAGAAACGCTGGTGAAAGTAAAAGATGCTGAAGATCAGTTGGGTGCACGAGTGGGTTACA
TCGAACTGGATCTCAACAGCGGTAAGATCCTTGAGAGTTTTCGCCCCGAAGAACGTTTTCCAATGATGAG
CACTTTTAAAGTTCTGCTATGTGGCGCGGTATTATCCCGTGTTGACGCCGGGCAAGAGCAACTCGGTCGC
CGCATACACTATTCTCAGAATGACTTGGTTGAGTACTCACCAGTCACAGAAAAGCATCTTACGGATGGCA
TGACAGTAAGAGAATTATGCAGTGCTGCCATAACCATGAGTGATAACACTGCGGCCAACTTACTTCTGAC
AACGATCGGAGGACCGAAGGAGCTAACCGCTTTTTTGCACAACATGGGGGATCATGTAACTCGCCTTGAT
CGTTGGGAACCGGAGCTGAATGAAGCCATACCAAACGACGAGCGTGACACCACGATGCCTGCAGCAATGG
CAACAACGTTGCGCAAACTATTAACTGGCGAACTACTTACTCTAGCTTCCCGGCAACAATTAATAGACTG
GATGGAGGCGGATAAAGTTGCAGGACCACTTCTGCGCTCGGCCCTTCCGGCTGGCTGGTTTATTGCTGAT
AAATCTGGAGCCGGTGAGCGTGGGTCTCGCGGTATCATTGCAGCACTGGGGCCAGATGGTAAGCCCTCCC
GTATCGTAGTTATCTACACGACGGGGAGTCAGGCAACTATGGATGAACGAAATAGACAGATCGCTGAGAT
AGGTGCCTCACTGATTAAGCATTGGTAACTGTCAGACCAAGTTTACTCATATATACTTTAGATTGATTTA
AAACTTCATTTTTAATTTAAAAGGATCTAGGTGAAGATCCTTTTTGATAATCTCATGACCAAAATCCCTT
AACGTGAGTTTTCGTTCCACTGAGCGTCAGACCCCGTAGAAAAGATCAAAGGATCTTCTTGAGATCCTTT
TTTTCTGCGCGTAATCTGCTGCTTGCAAACAAAAAAACCACCGCTACCAGCGGTGGTTTGTTTGCCGGAT
CAAGAGCTACCAACTCTTTTTCCGAAGGTAACTGGCTTCAGCAGAGCGCAGATACCAAATACTGTCCTTC
TAGTGTAGCCGTAGTTAGGCCACCACTTCAAGAACTCTGTAGCACCGCCTACATACCTCGCTCTGCTAAT
CCTGTTACCAGTGGCTGCTGCCAGTGGCGATAAGTCGTGTCTTACCGGGTTGGACTCAAGACGATAGTTA
CCGGATAAGGCGCAGCGGTCGGGCTGAACGGGGGGTTCGTGCACACAGCCCAGCTTGGAGCGAACGACCT
ACACCGAACTGAGATACCTACAGCGTGAGCTATGAGAAAGCGCCACGCTTCCCGAAGGGAGAAAGGCGGA
CAGGTATCCGGTAAGCGGCAGGGTCGGAACAGGAGAGCGCACGAGGGAGCTTCCAGGGGGAAACGCCTGG
TATCTTTATAGTCCTGTCGGGTTTCGCCACCTCTGACTTGAGCGTCGATTTTTGTGATGCTCGTCAGGGG
GGCGGAGCCTATGGAAAAACGCCAGCAACGCGGCCTTTTTACGGTTCCTGGCCTTTTGCTGGCCTTTTGC
TCACATGTTCTTTCCTGCGTTATCCCCTGATTCTGTGGATAACCGTATTACCGCCTTTGAGTGAGCTGAT
ACCGCTCGCCGCAGCCGAACGACCGAGCGCAGCGAGTCAGTGAGCGAGGAAGCGGAAGAGCGCCTGATGC
GGTATTTTCTCCTTACGCATCTGTGCGGTATTTCACACCGCATAAATTCCGACACCATCGAATGGTGCAA
AACCTTTCGCGGTATGGCATGATAGCGCCCGGAAGAGAGTCAATTCAGGGTGGTGAATGTGAAACCAGTA
ACGTTATACGATGTCGCAGAGTATGCCGGTGTCTCTTATCAGACCGTTTCCCGCGTGGTGAACCAGGCCA
GCCACGTTTCTGCGAAAACGCGGGAAAAAGTGGAAGCGGCGATGGCGGAGCTGAATTACATTCCCAACCG
CGTGGCACAACAACTGGCGGGCAAACAGTCGTTGCTGATTGGCGTTGCCACCTCCAGTCTGGCCCTGCAC
GCGCCGTCGCAAATTGTCGCGGCGATTAAATCTCGCGCCGATCAACTGGGTGCCAGCGTGGTGGTGTCGA
TGGTAGAACGAAGCGGCGTCGAAGCCTGTAAAGCGGCGGTGCACAATCTTCTCGCGCAACGCGTCAGTGG
GCTGATCATTAACTATCCGCTGGATGACCAGGATGCCATTGCTGTGGAAGCTGCCTGCACTAATGTTCCG
GCGTTATTTCTTGATGTCTCTGACCAGACACCCATCAACAGTATTATTTTCTCCCATGAAGACGGTACGC
GACTGGGCGTGGAGCATCTGGTCGCATTGGGTCACCAGCAAATCGCGCTGTTAGCGGGCCCATTAAGTTC
TGTCTCGGCGCGTCTGCGTCTGGCTGGCTGGCATAAATATCTCACTCGCAATCAAATTCAGCCGATAGCG
GAACGGGAAGGCGACTGGAGTGCCATGTCCGGTTTTCAACAAACCATGCAAATGCTGAATGAGGGCATCG
TTCCCACTGCGATGCTGGTTGCCAACGATCAGATGGCGCTGGGCGCAATGCGCGCCATTACCGAGTCCGG
GCTGCGCGTTGGTGCGGATATCTCGGTAGTGGGATACGACGATACCGAAGACAGCTCATGTTATATCCCG
CCGTCAACCACCATCAAACAGGATTTTCGCCTGCTGGGGCAAACCAGCGTGGACCGCTTGCTGCAACTCT
CTCAGGGCCAGGCGGTGAAGGGCAATCAGCTGTTGCCCGTCTCACTGGTGAAAAGAAAAACCACCCTGGC
GCCCAATACGCAAACCGCCTCTCCCCGCGCGTTGGCCGATTCATTAATGCAGCTGGCACGACAGGTTTCC
CGACTGGAAAGCGGGCAGTGAGCGCAACGCAATTAATGTGAGTTAGCTCACTCATTAGGCACCCCAGGCT
TTACACTTTATGCTTCCGGCTCGTATGTTGTGTGGAATTGTGAGCGGATAACAATTTCACACAGGAAACA
GCTATGACCATGATTACGGATTCACTGGCCGTCGTTTTACAACGTCGTGACTGGGAAAACCCTGGCGTTA
CCCAACTTAATCGCCTTGCAGCACATCCCCCTTTCGCCAGCTGGCGTAATAGCGAAGAGGCCCGCACCGA
TCGCCCTTCCCAACAGTTGCGCAGCCTGAATGGCGAATGGCGCTTTGCCTGGTTTCCGGCACCAGAAGCG
GTGCCGGAAAGCTGGCTGGAGTGCGATCTTCCTGAGGCCGATACTGTCGTCGTCCCCTCAAACTGGCAGA
TGCACGGTTACGATGCGCCCATCTACACCAACGTAACCTATCCCATTACGGTCAATCCGCCGTTTGTTCC
CACGGAGAATCCGACGGGTTGTTACTCGCTCACATTTAATGTTGATGAAAGCTGGCTACAGGAAGGCCAG
ACGCGAATTATTTTTGATGGCGTTGGAATT
