>Addgene plasmid #46492 | pGEX SHIP1-SH2 | depositor partial sequence | sequence record 65705 | Insert sequence
GGATCCGGGCGCGCCATGGTCCCCTGCTGGAACCATGGCAACATCACCCGCTCCAAGGCGGAGGAGCTGC
TTTCCAGGACAGGCAAGGACGGGAGCTTCCTCGTGCGTGCCAGCGAGTCCATCTCCCGGGCATACGCGCT
CTGCGTGCTGTATCGGAATTGCGTTTACACTTACAGAATTCTGCCCAATGAAGATGATAAATTCACTGTT
CAGGCATCCGAAGGCGTCTCCATGAGGTTCTTCACCAAGCTGGACCAGCTCATCGAGTTTTACAAGAAGG
AAAACATGGGGCTGGTGACCCATCTGCAATACCCTGTGCCGCTGGAGGAAGAGGACACAGGCGACGACCC
TGAGGAGGACACAGAAAGTTTAATTAACGAATTCTGATGACTCGAG
