>Addgene plasmid #46492 | pGEX SHIP1-SH2 | addgene partial sequence | sequence record 66745 | pGEX5
CGGATCTGGAGTTCTGTTCCAGGGGCCCCTGGGATCCGGGCGCGCCATGGTCCCCTGCTGGAACCATGGC
AACATCACCCGCTCCAAGGCGGAGGAGCTGCTTTCCAGGACAGGCAAGGACGGGAGCTTCCTCGTGCGTG
CCAGCGAGTCCATCTCCCGGGCATACGCGCTCTGCGTGCTGTATCGGAATTGCGTTTACACTTACAGAAT
TCTGCCCAATGAAGATGATAAATTCACTGTTCAGGCATCCGAAGGCGTCTCCATGAGGTTCTTCACCAAG
CTGGACCAGCTCATCGAGTTTTACAAGAAGGAAAACATGGGGCTGGTGACCCATCTGCAATACCCTGTGC
CGCTGGAGGAAGAGGACACAGGCGACGACCCTGAGGAGGACACAGAAAGTTTAATTAACGAATTCTGATG
ACTCGAGCGGCCGCATCGTGACTGACTGACGATCTGCCTCGCGCGTTTCGGTGATGACGGTGAAAACCTC
TGACACATGCAGCTCCCGGAGACGGTCACAGCTTGTCTGTAAGCGGATGCCGGGAGCAGACAAGCCCGTC
AGGGCGCGTCAGCGGGTGTTGGCGGGTGTCGGGGCGCAGCCATGACCCAGTCACGTAGCGATAGCGGAGT
GTATAATTCTTGAAGACGAAAGGGCCTCGTGATACGCCTATTTTTATAGGTTAATGTCATGATAATAATG
GTTTCTTAGACGTCAGGTGGCACTTTTCGGGGAAATGTGCGCGGAACCCCTATTTGTTTATTTTTCTAAA
TACATTCAAATATGTATCCGCTCATGAGACAATAACCCTGATAAATGCTTCATAATATTGAAAAAAGAAG
AA
